>Addgene plasmid #74630 | AIO-Puro | addgene full sequence | sequence record 373032 | Addgene NGS Result
ACATGTGAGGGCCTATTTCCCATGATTCCTTCATATTTGCATATACGATACAAGGCTGTTAGAGAGATAA
TTGGAATTAATTTGACTGTAAACACAAAGATATTAGTACAAAATACGTGACGTAGAAAGTAATAATTTCT
TGGGTAGTTTGCAGTTTTAAAATTATGTTTTAAAATGGACTATCATATGCTTACCGTAACTTGAAAGTAT
TTCGATTTCTTGGCTTTATATATCTTGTGGAAAGGACGAAACACCGGGGTCTTCGGATCCATGCGAAGAC
CTGTTTTAGAGCTAGAAATAGCAAGTTAAAATAAGGCTAGTCCGTTATCAACTTGAAAAAGTGGCACCGA
GTCGGTGCTTTTTTGTTTTAGAGCTAGAAATAGCAAGTTAAAATAAGGCTAGTCCGTTTTTAGCGCGTGC
GCCAATTCTGCAGACAAATGGCTCTAGATTAACCCTCACTAAAGGGAAAGGTCGGGCAGGAAGAGGGCCT
ATTTCCCATGATTCCTTCATATTTGCATATACGATACAAGGCTGTTAGAGAGATAATTAGAATTAATTTG
ACTGTAAACACAAAGATATTAGTACAAAATACGTGACGTAGAAAGTAATAATTTCTTGGGTAGTTTGCAG
TTTTAAAATTATGTTTTAAAATGGACTATCATATGCTTACCGTAACTTGAAAGTATTTCGATTTCTTGGC
TTTATATATCTTGTGGAAAGGACGAAACACCGGGAGACCATCGATGAGAGGGTCTCAGTTTTAGAGCTAG
AAATAGCAAGTTAAAATAAGGCTAGTCCGTTATCAACTTGAAAAAGTGGCACCGAGTCGGTGCTTTTTTT
TTCTATAGTGTCACCTAAATTGCAGCTCTGGCCCGTGTCTCAAAATCTCTGGTACCCGTTACATAACTTA
CGGTAAATGGCCCGCCTGGCTGACCGCCCAACGACCCCCGCCCATTGACGTCAATAGTAACGCCAATAGG
GACTTTCCATTGACGTCAATGGGTGGAGTATTTACGGTAAACTGCCCACTTGGCAGTACATCAAGTGTAT
CATATGCCAAGTACGCCCCCTATTGACGTCAATGACGGTAAATGGCCCGCCTGGCATTGTGCCCAGTACA
TGACCTTATGGGACTTTCCTACTTGGCAGTACATCTACGTATTAGTCATCGCTATTACCATGGTCGAGGT
GAGCCCCACGTTCTGCTTCACTCTCCCCATCTCCCCCCCCTCCCCACCCCCAATTTTGTATTTATTTATT
TTTTAATTATTTTGTGCAGCGATGGGGGCGGGGGGGGGGGGGGGGCGCGCGCCRGGSGGGGSGGGGSGGG
GSGRGGGGSGGGGSGGGGSGAGGCGGAGAGGTGCGGCGGCAGCCAATCAGAGCGGCGCGCTCCGAAAGTT
TCCTTTTATGGCGAGGCGGCGGCGGCGGCGGCCCTATAAAAAGCGAAGCGCGCGGCGGGCGGGAGTCGCT
GCGCGCTGCCTTCGCCCCGTGCCCCGCTCCGCCGCCGCCTCGCGCCGCCCGCCCCGGCTCTGACTGACCG
CGTTACTCCCACAGGTGAGCGGGCGGGACGGCCCTTCTCCTCCGGGCTGTAATTAGCTGAGCAAGAGGTA
AGGGTTTAAGGGATGGTTGGTTGGTGGGGTATTAATGTTTAATTACCTGGAGCACCTGCCTGAAATCACT
TTTTTTCAGGTTGGACCGGTGCCACCATGGACTATAAGGACCACGACGGAGACTACAAGGATCATGATAT
TGATTACAAAGACGATGACGATAAGATGGCCCCAAAGAAGAAGCGGAAGGTCGGTATCCACGGAGTCCCA
GCAGCCGACAAGAAGTACAGCATCGGCCTGGCCATCGGCACCAACTCTGTGGGCTGGGCCGTGATCACCG
ACGAGTACAAGGTGCCCAGCAAGAAATTCAAGGTGCTGGGCAACACCGACCGGCACAGCATCAAGAAGAA
CCTGATCGGAGCCCTGCTGTTCGACAGCGGCGAAACAGCCGAGGCCACCCGGCTGAAGAGAACCGCCAGA
AGAAGATACACCAGACGGAAGAACCGGATCTGCTATCTGCAAGAGATCTTCAGCAACGAGATGGCCAAGG
TGGACGACAGCTTCTTCCACAGACTGGAAGAGTCCTTCCTGGTGGAAGAGGATAAGAAGCACGAGCGGCA
CCCCATCTTCGGCAACATCGTGGACGAGGTGGCCTACCACGAGAAGTACCCCACCATCTACCACCTGAGA
AAGAAACTGGTGGACAGCACCGACAAGGCCGACCTGCGGCTGATCTATCTGGCCCTGGCCCACATGATCA
AGTTCCGGGGCCACTTCCTGATCGAGGGCGACCTGAACCCCGACAACAGCGACGTGGACAAGCTGTTCAT
CCAGCTGGTGCAGACCTACAACCAGCTGTTCGAGGAAAACCCCATCAACGCCAGCGGCGTGGACGCCAAG
GCCATCCTGTCTGCCAGACTGAGCAAGAGCAGACGGCTGGAAAATCTGATCGCCCAGCTGCCCGGCGAGA
AGAAGAATGGCCTGTTCGGCAACCTGATTGCCCTGAGCCTGGGCCTGACCCCCAACTTCAAGAGCAACTT
CGACCTGGCCGAGGATGCCAAACTGCAGCTGAGCAAGGACACCTACGACGACGACCTGGACAACCTGCTG
GCCCAGATCGGCGACCAGTACGCCGACCTGTTTCTGGCCGCCAAGAACCTGTCCGACGCCATCCTGCTGA
GCGACATCCTGAGAGTGAACACCGAGATCACCAAGGCCCCCCTGAGCGCCTCTATGATCAAGAGATACGA
CGAGCACCACCAGGACCTGACCCTGCTGAAAGCTCTCGTGCGGCAGCAGCTGCCTGAGAAGTACAAAGAG
ATTTTCTTCGACCAGAGCAAGAACGGCTACGCCGGCTACATTGACGGCGGAGCCAGCCAGGAAGAGTTCT
ACAAGTTCATCAAGCCCATCCTGGAAAAGATGGACGGCACCGAGGAACTGCTCGTGAAGCTGAACAGAGA
GGACCTGCTGCGGAAGCAGCGGACCTTCGACAACGGCAGCATCCCCCACCAGATCCACCTGGGAGAGCTG
CACGCCATTCTGCGGCGGCAGGAAGATTTTTACCCATTCCTGAAGGACAACCGGGAAAAGATCGAGAAGA
TCCTGACCTTCCGCATCCCCTACTACGTGGGCCCTCTGGCCAGGGGAAACAGCAGATTCGCCTGGATGAC
CAGAAAGAGCGAGGAAACCATCACCCCCTGGAACTTCGAGGAAGTGGTGGACAAGGGCGCTTCCGCCCAG
AGCTTCATCGAGCGGATGACCAACTTCGATAAGAACCTGCCCAACGAGAAGGTGCTGCCCAAGCACAGCC
TGCTGTACGAGTACTTCACCGTGTATAACGAGCTGACCAAAGTGAAATACGTGACCGAGGGAATGAGAAA
GCCCGCCTTCCTGAGCGGCGAGCAGAAAAAGGCCATCGTGGACCTGCTGTTCAAGACCAACCGGAAAGTG
ACCGTGAAGCAGCTGAAAGAGGACTACTTCAAGAAAATCGAGTGCTTCGACTCCGTGGAAATCTCCGGCG
TGGAAGATCGGTTCAACGCCTCCCTGGGCACATACCACGATCTGCTGAAAATTATCAAGGACAAGGACTT
CCTGGACAATGAGGAAAACGAGGACATTCTGGAAGATATCGTGCTGACCCTGACACTGTTTGAGGACAGA
GAGATGATCGAGGAACGGCTGAAAACCTATGCCCACCTGTTCGACGACAAAGTGATGAAGCAGCTGAAGC
GGCGGAGATACACCGGCTGGGGCAGGCTGAGCCGGAAGCTGATCAACGGCATCCGGGACAAGCAGTCCGG
CAAGACAATCCTGGATTTCCTGAAGTCCGACGGCTTCGCCAACAGAAACTTCATGCAGCTGATCCACGAC
GACAGCCTGACCTTTAAAGAGGACATCCAGAAAGCCCAGGTGTCCGGCCAGGGCGATAGCCTGCACGAGC
ACATTGCCAATCTGGCCGGCAGCCCCGCCATTAAGAAGGGCATCCTGCAGACAGTGAAGGTGGTGGACGA
GCTCGTGAAAGTGATGGGCCGGCACAAGCCCGAGAACATCGTGATCGAAATGGCCAGAGAGAACCAGACC
ACCCAGAAGGGACAGAAGAACAGCCGCGAGAGAATGAAGCGGATCGAAGAGGGCATCAAAGAGCTGGGCA
GCCAGATCCTGAAAGAACACCCCGTGGAAAACACCCAGCTGCAGAACGAGAAGCTGTACCTGTACTACCT
GCAGAATGGGCGGGATATGTACGTGGACCAGGAACTGGACATCAACCGGCTGTCCGACTACGATGTGGAC
CATATCGTGCCTCAGAGCTTTCTGAAGGACGACTCCATCGACAACAAGGTGCTGACCAGAAGCGACAAGA
ACCGGGGCAAGAGCGACAACGTGCCCTCCGAAGAGGTCGTGAAGAAGATGAAGAACTACTGGCGGCAGCT
GCTGAACGCCAAGCTGATTACCCAGAGAAAGTTCGACAATCTGACCAAGGCCGAGAGAGGCGGCCTGAGC
GAACTGGATAAGGCCGGCTTCATCAAGAGACAGCTGGTGGAAACCCGGCAGATCACAAAGCACGTGGCAC
AGATCCTGGACTCCCGGATGAACACTAAGTACGACGAGAATGACAAGCTGATCCGGGAAGTGAAAGTGAT
CACCCTGAAGTCCAAGCTGGTGTCCGATTTCCGGAAGGATTTCCAGTTTTACAAAGTGCGCGAGATCAAC
AACTACCACCACGCCCACGACGCCTACCTGAACGCCGTCGTGGGAACCGCCCTGATCAAAAAGTACCCTA
AGCTGGAAAGCGAGTTCGTGTACGGCGACTACAAGGTGTACGACGTGCGGAAGATGATCGCCAAGAGCGA
GCAGGAAATCGGCAAGGCTACCGCCAAGTACTTCTTCTACAGCAACATCATGAACTTTTTCAAGACCGAG
ATTACCCTGGCCAACGGCGAGATCCGGAAGCGGCCTCTGATCGAGACAAACGGCGAAACCGGGGAGATCG
TGTGGGATAAGGGCCGGGATTTTGCCACCGTGCGGAAAGTGCTGAGCATGCCCCAAGTGAATATCGTGAA
AAAGACCGAGGTGCAGACAGGCGGCTTCAGCAAAGAGTCTATCCTGCCCAAGAGGAACAGCGATAAGCTG
ATCGCCAGAAAGAAGGACTGGGACCCTAAGAAGTACGGCGGCTTCGACAGCCCCACCGTGGCCTATTCTG
TGCTGGTGGTGGCCAAAGTGGAAAAGGGCAAGTCCAAGAAACTGAAGAGTGTGAAAGAGCTGCTGGGGAT
CACCATCATGGAAAGAAGCAGCTTCGAGAAGAATCCCATCGACTTTCTGGAAGCCAAGGGCTACAAAGAA
GTGAAAAAGGACCTGATCATCAAGCTGCCTAAGTACTCCCTGTTCGAGCTGGAAAACGGCCGGAAGAGAA
TGCTGGCCTCTGCCGGCGAACTGCAGAAGGGAAACGAACTGGCCCTGCCCTCCAAATATGTGAACTTCCT
GTACCTGGCCAGCCACTATGAGAAGCTGAAGGGCTCCCCCGAGGATAATGAGCAGAAACAGCTGTTTGTG
GAACAGCACAAGCACTACCTGGACGAGATCATCGAGCAGATCAGCGAGTTCTCCAAGAGAGTGATCCTGG
CCGACGCTAATCTGGACAAAGTGCTGTCCGCCTACAACAAGCACCGGGATAAGCCCATCAGAGAGCAGGC
CGAGAATATCATCCACCTGTTTACCCTGACCAATCTGGGAGCCCCTGCCGCCTTCAAGTACTTTGACACC
ACCATCGACCGGAAGAGGTACACCAGCACCAAAGAGGTGCTGGACGCCACCCTGATCCACCAGAGCATCA
CCGGCCTGTACGAGACACGGATCGACCTGTCTCAGCTGGGAGGCGACAAAAGGCCGGCGGCCACGAAAAA
GGCCGGCCAGGCAAAAAAGAAAAAGGAATTCGGCTCCGGAGCAACAAACTTCTCTCTGCTGAAACAAGCC
GGAGATGTCGAAGAGAATCCTGGACCGACCGAGTACAAGCCCACGGTGCGCCTCGCCACCCGCGACGACG
TCCCCAGGGCCGTACGCACCCTCGCCGCCGCGTTCGCCGACTACCCCGCCACGCGCCACACCGTCGATCC
GGACCGCCACATCGAGCGGGTCACCGAGCTGCAAGAACTCTTCCTCACGCGCGTCGGGCTCGACATCGGC
AAGGTGTGGGTCGCGGACGACGGCGCCGCGGTGGCGGTCTGGACCACGCCGGAGAGCGTCGAAGCGGGGG
CGGTGTTCGCCGAGATCGGCCCGCGCATGGCCGAGTTGAGCGGTTCCCGGCTGGCCGCGCAGCAACAGAT
GGAAGGCCTCCTGGCGCCGCACCGGCCCAAGGAGCCCGCGTGGTTCCTGGCCACCGTCGGAGTCTCGCCC
GACCACCAGGGCAAGGGTCTGGGCAGCGCCGTCGTGCTCCCCGGAGTGGAGGCGGCCGAGCGCGCCGGGG
TGCCCGCCTTCCTGGAAACCTCCGCGCCCCGCAACCTCCCCTTCTACGAGCGGCTCGGCTTCACCGTCAC
CGCCGACGTCGAGGTGCCCGAAGGACCGCGCACCTGGTGCATGACCCGCAAGCCCGGTGCCTGAGAATTC
TAACTAGAGCTCGCTGATCAGCCTCGACTGTGCCTTCTAGTTGCCAGCCATCTGTTGTTTGCCCCTCCCC
CGTGCCTTCCTTGACCCTGGAAGGTGCCACTCCCACTGTCCTTTCCTAATAAAATGAGGAAATTGCATCG
CATTGTCTGAGTAGGTGTCATTCTATTCTGGGGGGTGGGGTGGGGCAGGACAGCAAGGGGGAGGATTGGG
AAGAGAATAGCAGGCATGCTGGGGAGCGGCCGCAGGAACCCCTAGTGATGGAGTTGGCCACTCCCTCTCT
GCGCGCTCGCTCGCTCACTGAGGCCGGGCGACCAAAGGTCGCCCGACGCCCGGGCTTTGCCCGGGCGGCC
TCAGTGAGCGAGCGAGCGCGCAGCTGCCTGCAGGGGCGCCTGATGCGGTATTTTCTCCTTACGCATCTGT
GCGGTATTTCACACCGCATA
[95 nt withheld, positions 7091-7185]
T
[46 nt withheld, positions 7187-7232]
C
[141 nt withheld, positions 7234-7374]
CCTTTGACGTTGGAGTCCACGTTCTTT
[37 nt withheld, positions 7402-7438]
ACTCTATCTCGGGCTATTCTTTTGATTTATAAGGGATTTTGCCGATTTCGGTCTATTGGTTAAAAAATGA
GCTGATTTAACAAAAATTTAACGCGAATTTTAACAAAATATTAACGTTTACAATTTTATGGTGCACTCTC
AGTACAATCTGCTCTGATGCCGCATAGTTAAGCCAGCCCCGACACCCGCCAACACCCGCTGACGCGCCCT
GACGGGCTTGTCTGCTCCCGGCATCCGCTTACAGACAAGCTGTGACCGTCTCCGGGAGCTGCATGTGTCA
GAGGTTTTCACCGTCATCACCGAAACGCGCGAGACGAAAGGGCCTCGTGATACGCCTATTTTTATAGGTT
AATGTCATGATAATAATGGTTTCTTAGACGTCAGGTGGCACTTTTCGGGGAAATGTGCGCGGAACCCCTA
TTTGTTTATTTTTCTAAATACATTCAAATATGTATCCGCTCATGAGACAATAACCCTGATAAATGCTTCA
ATAATATTGAAAAAGGAAGAGTATGAGTATTCAACATTTCCGTGTCGCCCTTATTCCCTTTTTTGCGGCA
TTTTGCCTTCCTGTTTTTGCTCACCCAGAAACGCTGGTGAAAGTAAAAGATGCTGAAGATCAGTTGGGTG
CACGAGTGGGTTACATCGAACTGGATCTCAACAGCGGTAAGATCCTTGAGAGTTTTCGCCCCGAAGAACG
TTTTCCAATGATGAGCACTTTTAAAGTTCTGCTATGTGGCGCGGTATTATCCCGTATTGACGCCGGGCAA
GAGCAACTCGGTCGCCGCATACACTATTCTCAGAATGACTTGGTTGAGTACTCACCAGTCACAGAAAAGC
ATCTTACGGATGGCATGACAGTAAGAGAATTATGCAGTGCTGCCATAACCATGAGTGATAACACTGCGGC
CAACTTACTTCTGACAACGATCGGAGGACCGAAGGAGCTAACCGCTTTTTTGCACAACATGGGGGATCAT
GTAACTCGCCTTGATCGTTGGGAACCGGAGCTGAATGAAGCCATACCAAACGACGAGCGTGACACCACGA
TGCCTGTAGCAATGGCAACAACGTTGCGCAAACTATTAACTGGCGAACTACTTACTCTAGCTTCCCGGCA
ACAATTAATAGACTGGATGGAGGCGGATAAAGTTGCAGGACCACTTCTGCGCTCGGCCCTTCCGGCTGGC
TGGTTTATTGCTGATAAATCTGGAGCCGGTGAGCGTGGAAGCCGCGGTATCATTGCAGCACTGGGGCCAG
ATGGTAAGCCCTCCCGTATCGTAGTTATCTACACGACGGGGAGTCAGGCAACTATGGATGAACGAAATAG
ACAGATCGCTGAGATAGGTGCCTCACTGATTAAGCATTGGTAACTGTCAGACCAAGTTTACTCATATATA
CTTTAGATTGATTTAAAACTTCATTTTTAATTTAAAAGGATCTAGGTGAAGATCCTTTTTGATAATCTCA
TGACCAAAATCCCTTAACGTGAGTTTTCGTTCCACTGAGCGTCAGACCCCGTAGAAAAGATCAAAGGATC
TTCTTGAGATCCTTTTTTTCTGCGCGTAATCTGCTGCTTGCAAACAAAAAAACCACCGCTACCAGCGGTG
GTTTGTTTGCCGGATCAAGAGCTACCAACTCTTTTTCCGAAGGTAACTGGCTTCAGCAGAGCGCAGATAC
CAAATACTGTTCTTCTAGTGTAGCCGTAGTTAGGCCACCACTTCAAGAACTCTGTAGCACCGCCTACATA
CCTCGCTCTGCTAATCCTGTTACCAGTGGCTGCTGCCAGTGGCGATAAGTCGTGTCTTACCGGGTTGGAC
TCAAGACGATAGTTACCGGATAAGGCGCAGCGGTCGGGCTGAACGGGGGGTTCGTGCACACAGCCCAGCT
TGGAGCGAACGACCTACACCGAACTGAGATACCTACAGCGTGAGCTATGAGAAAGCGCCACGCTTCCCGA
AGGGAGAAAGGCGGACAGGTATCCGGTAAGCGGCAGGGTCGGAACAGGAGAGCGCACGAGGGAGCTTCCA
GGGGGAAACGCCTGGTATCTTTATAGTCCTGTCGGGTTTCGCCACCTCTGACTTGAGCGTCGATTTTTGT
GATGCTCGTCAGGGGGGCGGAGCCTATGGAAAAACGCCAGCAACGCGGCCTTTTTACGGTTCCTGGCCTT
TTGCTGGCCTTTTGCTC
Features (pLannotate 1.2.2; 23 found; start..end, strand, type, name):
      7..247     +  promoter       U6 promoter: RNA polymerase III promoter for human U6 snRNA
    283..358     +  misc_RNA       gRNA scaffold: guide RNA scaffold for the Streptococcus pyogenes CRISPR/Cas9 system
    365..408     +  misc_RNA       gRNA scaffold (fragment): guide RNA scaffold for the Streptococcus pyogenes CRISPR/Cas9 system
    448..465     +  promoter       T3 promoter (fragment): promoter for bacteriophage T3 RNA polymerase
    483..723     +  promoter       U6 promoter: RNA polymerase III promoter for human U6 snRNA
    758..833     +  misc_RNA       gRNA scaffold: guide RNA scaffold for the Streptococcus pyogenes CRISPR/Cas9 system
    842..860     -  promoter       SP6 promoter: promoter for bacteriophage SP6 RNA polymerase
    897..1182    +  enhancer       CMV enhancer: human cytomegalovirus immediate early enhancer; contains an 18-bp deletion relative to the standard CMV enhancer
   1184..1461    +  promoter       chicken β-actin promoter: No description available
   1462..1689    +  intron         hybrid intron: hybrid between chicken β-actin (CBA) and minute virus of mice (MMV) introns (Gray et al., 2011)
   1827..3542    +  CDS            Cas9(N): N-terminal portion of Streptococcus pyogenes Cas9 (Zetsche et al., 2015)
   3429..5927    +  CDS            Cas9(C): C-terminal portion of Streptococcus pyogenes Cas9 (Zetsche et al., 2015)
   5928..5975    +  CDS            nucleoplasmin NLS: bipartite nuclear localization signal from nucleoplasmin
   6047..6644    +  CDS            PuroR (fragment): puromycin N-acetyltransferase; pac from Streptomyces; confers resistance to puromycin
   6678..6789    +  polyA_signal   bGH poly(A) signal: bovine growth hormone polyadenylation signal
   6894..7034    +  repeat_region  AAV2 ITR: inverted terminal repeat of adeno-associated virus serotype 2 inverted
   7039..7090    -  misc_feature   bom (fragment): basis of mobility region from pBR322
   7109..7564    +  rep_origin     f1 ori (sequence partly withheld): f1 bacteriophage origin of replication; arrow indicates direction of (+) strand synthesis
   7565..7614    -  misc_feature   bom (fragment): basis of mobility region from pBR322
   7716..7751    -  CDS            rop (fragment): Rop protein, which maintains plasmids at low copy number; rop
   7846..7950    +  promoter       AmpR promoter: bla
   7951..8811    +  CDS            AmpR: β-lactamase; bla; confers resistance to ampicillin, carbenicillin, and related antibiotics
   8982..9570    +  rep_origin     ori: high-copy-number ColE1/pMB1/pBR322/pUC origin of replication
