[The description below was written by a language model from this plasmid's Addgene catalogue record and pLannotate feature annotations shown in this document.]
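Description:
AIO-Puro is an empty-backbone, all-in-one mammalian CRISPR expression plasmid of about 9.6 kb designed for paired-nickase genome editing. It is propagated in E. coli as a high-copy plasmid through a ColE1/pUC-type origin and is selected with ampicillin via the β-lactamase gene and its native promoter. The backbone also contains an f1 phage origin, short remnants of pBR322 bom and rop sequences, and a single AAV2 inverted terminal repeat. That lone ITR appears to be a leftover from a parental vector rather than part of a functional AAV packaging unit.

The payload has two parts. Upstream, two tandem human U6 (RNA polymerase III) promoters each precede a Streptococcus pyogenes guide RNA scaffold, so two different sgRNAs can be inserted by restriction cloning and expressed from one plasmid. An additional scaffold fragment and short T3 and SP6 promoter sequences lie around these cassettes. Downstream, the Cbh promoter (CMV enhancer, chicken β-actin promoter and a hybrid intron) drives S. pyogenes Cas9, which the catalogue record specifies as the D10A nickase. Cas9 is followed by a nucleoplasmin nuclear localization signal and then, via a 2A peptide according to the record, puromycin N-acetyltransferase, and the transcript ends in a bGH polyadenylation signal.

Because the nickase cuts only one strand, two offset guides are needed to create a double-strand break, which improves editing specificity. Co-translating the puromycin marker with the nickase allows transfected cells to be enriched by drug selection. The depositor notes that this resistance is transient, tracking Cas9 expression rather than stable integration, and that the sister GFP or mCherry versions can serve as proxies for its level.
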