Addgene plasmid #74630: AIO-Puro
Purpose: (Empty Backbone) All-in-One plasmid encoding dual U6 promoter-driven sgRNAs and Cas9-D10A nickase linked via 2A peptide with puromycin resistant marker to enhance efficient and accurate genome editing
Depositing lab: Steve Jackson. Depositing organization: Gurdon Institute. Publication: CRISPR-Cas9(D10A) nickase-based genotypic and phenotypic screening to enhance genome editing. Chiang TW, le Sage C, Larrieu D, Demir M, Jackson SP. Sci Rep. 2016 Apr 15;6:24356. doi: 10.1038/srep24356. PubMed 27079678.
Backbone
  Vector backbone: All-in-One_Nickase-D10A
  Backbone size (bp): 9626
  Vector type: Mammalian Expression, CRISPR
  Promoter: Cbh
  Selectable markers: Puromycin
  Tag / fusion protein: Puromycin resistant marker
Growth in bacteria
  Bacterial resistance: Ampicillin, 100 μg/mL
  Growth temperature: 37°C
  Growth strain: DH5alpha
  Copy number: High Copy
Gene/Insert
  Cloning method: Restriction Enzyme
Terms and licenses: Academic/Nonprofit Terms; Industry Terms: Not Available to Industry
Depositor comments: Puromycin resistance gene is only for transient expression along with Cas9 nickase. Thus, drug selection period should be tested for each experiment. The presence of cellular puromycin resistance could be monitored by performing a control transfection with an empty backbone vector of either AIO-GFP or AIO-mCherry in which GFP/mCherry expression level represents puromycin resistance level.
How to cite: AIO-Puro was a gift from Steve Jackson (Addgene plasmid # 74630 ; http://n2t.net/addgene:74630 ; RRID:Addgene_74630)
