>Addgene plasmid #74630 | AIO-Puro | addgene partial sequence | sequence record 145604 | SP6 5'-ATTTAGGTGACACTATAG-3'
CAGTTGATAACGGACTAGCCTTATTTTAACTTGCTATTTCTAGCTCTAAAACTGAGACCCTCTCATCGAT
GGTCTCCCGGTGTTTCGTCCTTTCCACAAGATATATAAAGCCAAGAAATCGAAATACTTTCAAGTTACGG
TAAGCATATGATAGTCCATTTTAAAACATAATTTTAAAACTGCAAACTACCCAAGAAATTATTACTTTCT
ACGTCACGTATTTTGTACTAATATCTTTGTGTTTACAGTCAAATTAATTCTAATTATCTCTCTAACAGCC
TTGTATCGTATATGCAAATATGAAGGAATCATGGGAAATAGGCCCTCTTCCTGCCCGACCTTTCCCTTTA
GTGAGGGTTAATCTAGAGCCATTTGTCTGCAGAATTGGCGCACGCGCTAAAAACGGACTAGCCTTATTTT
AACTTGCTATTTCTAGCTCTAAAACAAAAAAGCACCGACTCGGTGCCACTTTTTCAAGTTGATAACGGAC
TAGCCTTATTTTAACTTGCTATTTCTAGCTCTAAAACAGGTCTTCGCATGGATCCGAAGACCCCGGTGTT
TCGTCCTTTCCACAAGATATATAAAGCCAAGAAATCGAAATACTTTCAAGTTACGGTAAGCATATGATAG
TCCATTTTAAAACATAATTTTAAAACTGCA
