>Addgene plasmid #74630 | AIO-Puro | addgene partial sequence | sequence record 145605 | SpCas9-F1 5'-cagcacaagcactacctgga-3'
AGAGTGATCCTGGCCGACGCTAATCTGGACAAAGTGCTGTCCGCCTACAACAAGCACCGGGATAAGCCCA
TCAGAGAGCAGGCCGAGAATATCATCCACCTGTTTACCCTGACCAATCTGGGAGCCCCTGCCGCCTTCAA
GTACTTTGACACCACCATCGACCGGAAGAGGTACACCAGCACCAAAGAGGTGCTGGACGCCACCCTGATC
CACCAGAGCATCACCGGCCTGTACGAGACACGGATCGACCTGTCTCAGCTGGGAGGCGACAAAAGGCCGG
CGGCCACGAAAAAGGCCGGCCAGGCAAAAAAGAAAAAGGAATTCGGCTCCGGAGCAACAAACTTCTCTCT
GCTGAAACAAGCCGGAGATGTCGAAGAGAATCCTGGACCGACCGAGTACAAGCCCACGGTGCGCCTCGCC
ACCCGCGACGACGTCCCCAGGGCCGTACGCACCCTCGCCGCCGCGTTCGCCGACTACCCCGCCACGCGCC
ACACCGTCGATCCGGACCGCCACATCGAGCGGGTCACCGAGCTGCAAGAACTCTTCCTCACGCGCGTCGG
GCTCGACATCGGCAAGGTGTGGGTCGCGGACGACGGCGCCGCGGTGGCGGTCTGGACCACGCCGGAGAGC
GTCGAAGCGGGGGCGGTGTTCGCCGAGATCGGCCCGCGCATGGCCGAGTTGAGCGGTTCCCGGCTGGCCG
CGCAGCAACAGATGGAAGGCCTCCTGGCGCCGCACCGGCCCAAGGAGCCCGCGTGGTTCCTGGCCACCGT
CGGAGTCTCGCCCGACCACCAGGGCAAGGGTCTGGGCAGCGCCGTCGTGCTCC
